>Addgene plasmid #237547 | TDP-43 ΔCTD GFP | addgene full sequence | sequence record 471603 | Addgene NGS Result
TAGTTATTAATAGTAATCAATTACGGGGTCATTAGTTCATAGCCCATATATGGAGTTCCGCGTTACATAA
CTTACGGTAAATGGCCCGCCTGGCTGACCGCCCAACGACCCCCGCCCATTGACGTCAATAATGACGTATG
TTCCCATAGTAACGCCAATAGGGACTTTCCATTGACGTCAATGGGTGGAGTATTTACGGTAAACTGCCCA
CTTGGCAGTACATCAAGTGTATCATATGCCAAGTACGCCCCCTATTGACGTCAATGACGGTAAATGGCCC
GCCTGGCATTATGCCCAGTACATGACCTTATGGGACTTTCCTACTTGGCAGTACATCTACGTATTAGTCA
TCGCTATTACCATGGTGATGCGGTTTTGGCAGTACATCAATGGGCGTGGATAGCGGTTTGACTCACGGGG
ATTTCCAAGTCTCCACCCCATTGACGTCAATGGGAGTTTGTTTTGGCACCAAAATCAACGGGACTTTCCA
AAATGTCGTAACAACTCCGCCCCATTGACGCAAATGGGCGGTAGGCGTGTACGGTGGGAGGTCTATATAA
GCAGAGCTGGTTTAGTGAACCGTCAGATCCGCTAGCGCTACCGGTCGCCACCATGGTGAGCAAGGGCGAG
GAGCTGTTCACCGGGGTGGTGCCCATCCTGGTCGAGCTGGACGGCGACGTAAACGGCCACAAGTTCAGCG
TGTCCGGCGAGGGCGAGGGCGATGCCACCTACGGCAAGCTGACCCTGAAGTTCATCTGCACCACCGGCAA
GCTGCCCGTGCCCTGGCCCACCCTCGTGACCACCCTGACCTACGGCGTGCAGTGCTTCAGCCGCTACCCC
GACCACATGAAGCAGCACGACTTCTTCAAGTCCGCCATGCCCGAAGGCTACGTCCAGGAGCGCACCATCT
TCTTCAAGGACGACGGCAACTACAAGACCCGCGCCGAGGTGAAGTTCGAGGGCGACACCCTGGTGAACCG
CATCGAGCTGAAGGGCATCGACTTCAAGGAGGACGGCAACATCCTGGGGCACAAGCTGGAGTACAACTAC
AACAGCCACAACGTCTATATCATGGCCGACAAGCAGAAGAACGGCATCAAGGTGAACTTCAAGATCCGCC
ACAACATCGAGGACGGCAGCGTGCAGCTCGCCGACCACTACCAGCAGAACACCCCCATCGGCGACGGCCC
CGTGCTGCTGCCCGACAACCACTACCTGAGCACCCAGTCCGCCCTGAGCAAAGACCCCAACGAGAAGCGC
GATCACATGGTCCTGCTGGAGTTCGTGACCGCCGCCGGGATCACTCTCGGCATGGACGAGCTGTACAAGT
CCGGACTCAGATCTCGAGCTATGTCTGAATATATTCGGGTAACCGAAGATGAGAACGATGAGCCCATTGA
AATACCATCGGAAGACGATGGGACGGTGCTGCTCTCCACGGTTACAGCCCAGTTTCCAGGGGCGTGTGGG
CTTCGCTACAGGAATCCAGTGTCTCAGTGTATGAGAGGTGTCCGGCTGGTAGAAGGAATTCTGCATGCCC
CAGATGCTGGCTGGGGAAATCTGGTGTATGTTGTCAACTATCCAAAAGATAACAAAAGAAAAATGGATGA
GACAGATGCTTCATCAGCAGTGAAAGTGAAAAGAGCAGTCCAGAAAACATCCGATTTAATAGTGTTGGGT
CTCCCATGGAAAACAACCGAACAGGACCTGAAAGAGTATTTTAGTACCTTTGGAGAAGTTCTTATGGTGC
AGGTCAAGAAAGATCTTAAGACTGGTCATTCAAAGGGGTTTGGCTTTGTTCGTTTTACGGAATATGAAAC
ACAAGTGAAAGTAATGTCACAGCGACATATGATAGATGGACGATGGTGTGACTGCAAACTTCCTAATTCT
AAGCAAAGCCAAGATGAGCCTTTGAGAAGCAGAAAAGTGTTTGTGGGGCGCTGTACAGAGGACATGACTG
AGGATGAGCTGCGGGAGTTCTTCTCTCAGTACGGGGATGTGATGGATGTCTTCATCCCCAAGCCATTCAG
GGCCTTTGCCTTTGTTACATTTGCAGATGATCAGATTGCGCAGTCTCTTTGTGGAGAGGACTTGATCATT
AAAGGAATCAGCGTTCATATATCCAATGCCGAACCTAAGCACAATAGCAATAGACAGTTAGAAAGAAGTT
AAGGATCCACCGGATCTAGATAACTGATCATAATCAGCCATACCACATTTGTAGAGGTTTTACTTGCTTT
AAAAAACCTCCCACACCTCCCCCTGAACCTGAAACATAAAATGAATGCAATTGTTGTTGTTAACTTGTTT
ATTGCAGCTTATAATGGTTACAAATAAAGCAATAGCATCACAAATTTCACAAATAAAGCATTTTTTTCAC
TGCATTCTAGTTGTGGTTTGTCCAAACTCATCAATGTATCTTAACGCGTAAATTGTAAGCGTTAATATTT
TGTTAAAATTCGCGTTAAATTTTTGTTAAATCAGCTCATTTTTTAACCAATAGGCCGAAATCGGCAAAAT
CCCTTATAAATCAAAAGAATAGACCGAGATAGGGT
[37 nt withheld, positions 2556-2592]
AAAGAACGTGGACTCCAACGTCAAAGG
[49 nt withheld, positions 2620-2668]
T
[91 nt withheld, positions 2670-2760]
G
[124 nt withheld, positions 2762-2885]
CAGGTGGCACTTTTCGGGGAAATGTGCGCGGAACCCCTATTTGTTTATTTTTCTAAATACATTCAAATAT
GTATCCGCTCATGAGACAATAACCCTGATAAATGCTTCAATAATATTGAAAAAGGAAGAGTCCTGAGGCG
GAAAGAACCAGCTGTGGAATGTGTGTCAGTTAGGGTGTGGAAAGTCCCCAGGCTCCCCAGCAGGCAGAAG
TATGCAAAGCATGCATCTCAATTAGTCAGCAACCAGGTGTGGAAAGTCCCCAGGCTCCCCAGCAGGCAGA
AGTATGCAAAGCATGCATCTCAATTAGTCAGCAACCATAGTCCCGCCCCTAACTCCGCCCATCCCGCCCC
TAACTCCGCCCAGTTCCGCCCATTCTCCGCCCCATGGCTGACTAATTTTTTTTATTTATGCAGAGGCCGA
GGCCGCCTCGGCCTCTGAGCTATTCCAGAAGTAGTGAGGAGGCTTTTTTGGAGGCCTAGGCTTTTGCAAA
GATCGATCAAGAGACAGGATGAGGATCGTTTCGCATGATTGAACAAGATGGATTGCACGCAGGTTCTCCG
GCCGCTTGGGTGGAGAGGCTATTCGGCTATGACTGGGCACAACAGACAATCGGCTGCTCTGATGCCGCCG
TGTTCCGGCTGTCAGCGCAGGGGCGCCCGGTTCTTTTTGTCAAGACCGACCTGTCCGGTGCCCTGAATGA
ACTGCAAGACGAGGCAGCGCGGCTATCGTGGCTGGCCACGACGGGCGTTCCTTGCGCAGCTGTGCTCGAC
GTTGTCACTGAAGCGGGAAGGGACTGGCTGCTATTGGGCGAAGTGCCGGGGCAGGATCTCCTGTCATCTC
ACCTTGCTCCTGCCGAGAAAGTATCCATCATGGCTGATGCAATGCGGCGGCTGCATACGCTTGATCCGGC
TACCTGCCCATTCGACCACCAAGCGAAACATCGCATCGAGCGAGCACGTACTCGGATGGAAGCCGGTCTT
GTCGATCAGGATGATCTGGACGAAGAGCATCAGGGGCTCGCGCCAGCCGAACTGTTCGCCAGGCTCAAGG
CGAGCATGCCCGACGGCGAGGATCTCGTCGTGACCCATGGCGATGCCTGCTTGCCGAATATCATGGTGGA
AAATGGCCGCTTTTCTGGATTCATCGACTGTGGCCGGCTGGGTGTGGCGGACCGCTATCAGGACATAGCG
TTGGCTACCCGTGATATTGCTGAAGAGCTTGGCGGCGAATGGGCTGACCGCTTCCTCGTGCTTTACGGTA
TCGCCGCTCCCGATTCGCAGCGCATCGCCTTCTATCGCCTTCTTGACGAGTTCTTCTGAGCGGGACTCTG
GGGTTCGAAATGACCGACCAAGCGACGCCCAACCTGCCATCACGAGATTTCGATTCCACCGCCGCCTTCT
ATGAAAGGTTGGGCTTCGGAATCGTTTTCCGGGACGCCGGCTGGATGATCCTCCAGCGCGGGGATCTCAT
GCTGGAGTTCTTCGCCCACCCTAGGGGGAGGCTAACTGAAACACGGAAGGAGACAATACCGGAAGGAACC
CGCGCTATGACGGCAATAAAAAGACAGAATAAAACGCACGGTGTTGGGTCGTTTGTTCATAAACGCGGGG
TTCGGTCCCAGGGCTGGCACTCTGTCGATACCCCACCGAGACCCCATTGGGGCCAATACGCCCGCGTTTC
TTCCTTTTCCCCACCCCACCCCCCAAGTTCGGGTGAAGGCCCAGGGCTCGCAGCCAACGTCGGGGCGGCA
GGCCCTGCCATAGCCTCAGGTTACTCATATATACTTTAGATTGATTTAAAACTTCATTTTTAATTTAAAA
GGATCTAGGTGAAGATCCTTTTTGATAATCTCATGACCAAAATCCCTTAACGTGAGTTTTCGTTCCACTG
AGCGTCAGACCCCGTAGAAAAGATCAAAGGATCTTCTTGAGATCCTTTTTTTCTGCGCGTAATCTGCTGC
TTGCAAACAAAAAAACCACCGCTACCAGCGGTGGTTTGTTTGCCGGATCAAGAGCTACCAACTCTTTTTC
CGAAGGTAACTGGCTTCAGCAGAGCGCAGATACCAAATACTGTTCTTCTAGTGTAGCCGTAGTTAGGCCA
CCACTTCAAGAACTCTGTAGCACCGCCTACATACCTCGCTCTGCTAATCCTGTTACCAGTGGCTGCTGCC
AGTGGCGATAAGTCGTGTCTTACCGGGTTGGACTCAAGACGATAGTTACCGGATAAGGCGCAGCGGTCGG
GCTGAACGGGGGGTTCGTGCACACAGCCCAGCTTGGAGCGAACGACCTACACCGAACTGAGATACCTACA
GCGTGAGCTATGAGAAAGCGCCACGCTTCCCGAAGGGAGAAAGGCGGACAGGTATCCGGTAAGCGGCAGG
GTCGGAACAGGAGAGCGCACGAGGGAGCTTCCAGGGGGAAACGCCTGGTATCTTTATAGTCCTGTCGGGT
TTCGCCACCTCTGACTTGAGCGTCGATTTTTGTGATGCTCGTCAGGGGGGCGGAGCCTATGGAAAAACGC
CAGCAACGCGGCCTTTTTACGGTTCCTGGCCTTTTGCTGGCCTTTTGCTCACATGTTCTTTCCTGCGTTA
TCCCCTGATTCTGTGGATAACCGTATTACCGCCATGCAT
Features (pLannotate 1.2.2; 15 found; start..end, strand, type, name):
     61..364     +  enhancer       CMV enhancer: human cytomegalovirus immediate early enhancer
    365..568     +  promoter       CMV promoter: human cytomegalovirus (CMV) immediate early promoter
    613..1329    +  CDS            EGFP: EGFP is a basic (constitutively fluorescent) green fluorescent protein published in 1996, derived from Aequorea victoria. It is reported to be a rapidly-maturing weak dimer with moderate acid sensitivity.
   1330..1350    +  misc_feature   MCS (fragment): multiple cloning site
   1351..2169    +  CDS            TARDBP (fragment): TADBP_HUMAN - Also known as TDP43. Experimental evidence at protein level: Swiss-Prot protein existence level 1. RNA-binding protein that is involved in various steps of RNA biogenesis and processing (PubMed:23519609). Preferentially binds, via its two RNA recognition motifs RRM1 and RRM2, to GU-repeats on RNA molecules predominantly localized within long introns and in the 3'UTR of mRNAs (PubMed:23519609, PubMed:24240615, PubMed:24464995). In turn, regulates the splicing of many non-coding and protein-coding RNAs including proteins involved in neuronal survival, as well as mRNAs that encode p
   2195..2279    +  CDS            large T antigen (fragment): large T antigen from SV40 (simian virus 40)
   2302..2423    +  polyA_signal   SV40 poly(A) signal: SV40 polyadenylation signal
   2457..2885    -  rep_origin     f1 ori (sequence partly withheld): f1 bacteriophage origin of replication; arrow indicates direction of (+) strand synthesis
   2912..3016    +  promoter       AmpR promoter: bla
   3018..3375    +  promoter       SV40 promoter: SV40 enhancer and early promoter
   3410..4204    +  CDS            NeoR/KanR: aminoglycoside phosphotransferase from Tn5; aph(3')-II (or nptII); confers resistance to neomycin, kanamycin, and G418 (Geneticin®)
   4225..4377    +  CDS            ble (fragment): BLE_KLEPN - Experimental evidence at protein level: Swiss-Prot protein existence level 1. Binding protein with a strong affinity to the bleomycin family of antibiotics. Binds to CL990; an antimitotic-antibiotic compound. From Klebsiella pneumoniae.
   4436..4483    +  polyA_signal   HSV TK poly(A) signal: herpes simplex virus thymidine kinase polyadenylation signal (Cole and Stacy, 1985)
   4574..4590    -  polyA_signal   bGH poly(A) signal (fragment): bovine growth hormone polyadenylation signal
   4812..5400    +  rep_origin     ori: high-copy-number ColE1/pMB1/pBR322/pUC origin of replication
