[The description below was written by a language model from this plasmid's Addgene catalogue record and pLannotate feature annotations shown in this document.]
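Description:
TDP-43 ΔCTD GFP is a mammalian expression plasmid of about 5.5 kb built on the pEGFP-C1 backbone. It produces human TDP-43 (TARDBP) lacking its C-terminal domain, fused to EGFP. The human cytomegalovirus immediate early enhancer and promoter drive a single open reading frame. EGFP comes first, followed by a short remnant of the multiple cloning site acting as a linker, and then the TARDBP coding fragment, so the fluorescent tag sits at the N terminus of the insert. The recorded mutation is a deletion of residues 274–414. The annotated TARDBP fragment is 819 nt, which matches the retained 273 N-terminal residues; these include the two RNA recognition motifs mentioned in the annotation. An SV40 polyadenylation signal terminates the transcript. The short "large T antigen" fragment annotated just upstream of it is probably part of that SV40-derived 3′ region rather than a functional coding element.

In bacteria the plasmid replicates from a high-copy ColE1/pUC-type origin and is selected with kanamycin. The Tn5 NeoR/KanR gene sits behind tandem bacterial (bla) and SV40 early promoters and ends in an HSV TK poly(A) signal, so the same marker can confer G418 resistance in mammalian cells. An f1 origin is also present. The small ble and bGH poly(A) fragments look like incidental backbone matches.

The stated purpose is expression of the GFP-tagged ΔCTD mutant. The associated study concerns TDP-43 polymerization and paraspeckle condensation, which suggests use in fluorescence-based comparison of this truncation's localization and assembly behaviour with other TDP-43 variants. The restriction sites used for cloning are not recorded.
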