Addgene plasmid #237547: TDP-43 ΔCTD GFP
Purpose: Expression of GFP-tag fused to mutant TDP-43 ΔCTD
Depositing lab: Tatyana Shelkovnikova. Publication: Paraspeckle condensation is controlled via TDP-43 polymerization and linked to neuroprotection. Hodgson RE, Huang WP, Lang R, Kumar V, An H, Stender EGP, Chalakova ZP, Driver MD, Sanchez Avila A, Ellis BCS, Day E, Rayment JA, Baeg K, Strange A, Moll T, Wright GSA, van Vugt JJFA, Allen SP, Locker N, Pitout I, Fletcher S, Onck PR, Duss O, Cooper-Knock J, Shelkovnikova TA. Nat Cell Biol. 2026 Mar 18. doi: 10.1038/s41556-026-01895-y. PubMed 41851271.
Backbone
  Vector backbone: pEGFP-C1
  Vector type: Mammalian Expression
Growth in bacteria
  Bacterial resistance: Kanamycin, 50 μg/mL
  Growth temperature: 37°C
  Growth strain: DH5alpha
  Copy number: High Copy
Gene/Insert
  Gene/Insert name: GFP-tagged TDP-43 ΔCTD
  Species: H. sapiens (human)
  Mutation: TDP-43 274-414 a.a. deletion
  Entrez Gene: TARDBP (a.k.a. ALS10, TDP-43)
  Promoter: CMV
  Tag / fusion protein: EGFP (N terminal on insert)
  Cloning method: Restriction Enzyme; 5′ cloning site Unknown (unknown if destroyed)
Terms and licenses: Academic/Nonprofit Terms; Industry Terms: Not Available to Industry
How to cite: TDP-43 ΔCTD GFP was a gift from Tatyana Shelkovnikova (Addgene plasmid # 237547 ; http://n2t.net/addgene:237547 ; RRID:Addgene_237547)
